Addgene plasmid #161188: pDONR221-SLC20A2_STOP
Purpose: Gateway entry clone with codon-optimized ORF sequence for subcloning into custom expression vectors. Contains a STOP codon at the end of the codon-optimized ORF sequence.
Depositing lab: RESOLUTE Consortium & Giulio Superti-Furga. Depositing organization: CeMM Research Center for Molecular Medicine. Publication: The RESOLUTE consortium: unlocking SLC transporters for drug discovery. Superti-Furga G, Lackner D, Wiedmer T, Ingles-Prieto A, Barbosa B, Girardi E, Goldmann U, Gurtl B, Klavins K, Klimek C, Lindinger S, Lineiro-Retes E, Muller AC, Onstein S, Redinger G, Reil D, Sedlyarov V, Wolf G, Crawford M, Everley R, ... Steppan CM. Nat Rev Drug Discov. 2020 Jul;19(7):429-430. doi: 10.1038/d41573-020-00056-6. PubMed 32265506.
Backbone
  Vector backbone: pDONR221
  Backbone manufacturer: ThermoFisher Scientific
  Backbone size w/o insert (bp): 2550
  Vector type: Mammalian Expression
Growth in bacteria
  Bacterial resistance: Kanamycin, 50 μg/mL
  Growth temperature: 37°C
  Growth strain: NEB Stable
  Copy number: High Copy
Gene/Insert
  Gene/Insert name: SLC20A2 (alt name: PiT-2, Glvr-2, Ram-1, MLVAR, GLVR2)
  Species: H. sapiens (human)
  Insert size (bp): 1959
  Entrez Gene: SLC20A2 (a.k.a. GLVR-2, GLVR2, IBGC1, IBGC2, IBGC3, MLVAR, PIT-2, PIT2, RAM1, Ram-1)
  Cloning method: Gateway Cloning
  Sequencing primers: 5′ M13-fwd; 3′ M13-rev
Terms and licenses: Academic/Nonprofit Terms; Industry Terms
Depositor comments: This plasmid contains a STOP codon at the end of the codon-optimized ORF. For the version of this plasmid that does not contain a STOP codon, please see Addgene plasmid 132022 For more information on the full Resolute plasmid collection, please see www.addgene.org/depositor-collections/re-solute/. Please provide your feedback on this plasmid to the RESOLUTE consortium by filling out their RESOLUTE repository feedback form: https://forms.office.com/Pages/ResponsePage.aspx?id=0e05yklzmkS7rjFGQL4N7z4feCLQvEJAmVcOCM_u885UN1JJRko0Ukg4TVQwNTZLOUxPQVJWT1NHUCQlQCN0PWcu
How to cite: pDONR221-SLC20A2_STOP was a gift from RESOLUTE Consortium & Giulio Superti-Furga (Addgene plasmid # 161188 ; http://n2t.net/addgene:161188 ; RRID:Addgene_161188)
