[The description below was written by a language model from this plasmid's Addgene catalogue record and pLannotate feature annotations shown in this document.]
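Description:
pDONR221-SLC20A2_STOP is a Gateway entry clone built on the pDONR221 backbone, carrying a codon-optimized open reading frame for human SLC20A2 (also known as PiT-2, GLVR2 or Ram-1). SLC20A2 encodes a sodium-phosphate symporter thought to play a housekeeping role in cellular phosphate uptake. The sequenced plasmid is about 4.5 kb. It is maintained in E. coli through a high-copy ColE1/pUC-type origin and selected with kanamycin via an aminoglycoside phosphotransferase gene. Although the catalogue lists it as a mammalian expression vector, the annotated features show no eukaryotic promoter or polyadenylation signal. It therefore serves as a shuttle or donor clone, not as a construct that expresses the transporter in cells directly.

The roughly 1.96 kb ORF lies between attL1 and attL2 sites. These are the substrates for an LR Clonase reaction, which transfers the insert directionally into any attR-containing destination vector chosen by the user. Upstream of attL1 are the rrnB T1 and T2 transcription terminators, which insulate the cassette from read-through transcription in bacteria. A T7 promoter lies just beyond attL2, pointing back towards the insert. The short lacI and lacZα fragments in the annotation appear to be backbone remnants with no functional role. M13 forward and reverse primer sites flank the cassette for sequence verification.

This version retains a stop codon at the end of the ORF, so after transfer it yields native or N-terminally tagged protein and cannot be read through into a C-terminal fusion. A companion clone without the stop codon exists for C-terminal tagging. The plasmid belongs to a large consortium collection of solute carrier ORFs made for studies of SLC transporters and drug discovery.
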