Features (pLannotate 1.2.2; 10 found; start..end, strand, type, name):
    121..213     +  CDS            lacI (fragment): lac repressor; lacI; The lac repressor binds to the lac operator to inhibit transcription in E. coli. This inhibition can be relieved by adding lactose or isopropyl-β-D-thiogalactopyranoside (IPTG).
    268..295     -  terminator     rrnB T2 terminator: transcription terminator T2 from the E. coli rrnB gene
    427..470     +  terminator     rrnB T1 terminator: Escherichia coli rrnB; transcription terminator T1 from the E. coli rrnB gene
    517..553     -  CDS            lacZα (fragment): LacZα fragment of β-galactosidase; lacZ fragment
    569..668     +  protein_bind   attL1: mutant version of attL; recombination site for the Gateway® LR reaction LR Clonase™
    674..2629    +  CDS            SLC20A2: S20A2_HUMAN - Also known as GLVR2, PIT2. Experimental evidence at protein level: Swiss-Prot protein existence level 1. Sodium-phosphate symporter which seems to play a fundamental housekeeping role in phosphate transport by absorbing phosphate from interstitial fluid for normal cellular functions such as cellular metabolism, signal transduction, and nucleic acid and lipid synthesis. In vitro, sodium-dependent phosphate uptake is not significantly affected by acidic and alkaline conditions, however sodium-independent phosphate uptake occurs at acidic conditions. May play a role in extracellular
   2634..2733    -  protein_bind   attL2: mutant version of attL; recombination site for the Gateway® LR reaction LR Clonase™
   2751..2769    -  promoter       T7 promoter: promoter for bacteriophage T7 RNA polymerase
   2903..3712    +  CDS            KanR: aminoglycoside phosphotransferase; aph(3')-Ia; confers resistance to kanamycin in bacteria or G418 (Geneticin®) in eukaryotes
   3859..4447    +  rep_origin     ori: high-copy-number ColE1/pMB1/pBR322/pUC origin of replication
>Addgene plasmid #161188 | pDONR221-SLC20A2_STOP | addgene full sequence | sequence record 498772 | Addgene NGS Result
CTTTCCTGCGTTATCCCCTGATTCTGTGGATAACCGTATTACCGCCTTTGAGTGAGCTGATACCGCTCGC
CGCAGCCGAACGACCGAGCGCAGCGAGTCAGTGAGCGAGGAAGCGGAAGAGCGCCCAATACGCAAACCGC
CTCTCCCCGCGCGTTGGCCGATTCATTAATGCAGCTGGCACGACAGGTTTCCCGACTGGAAAGCGGGCAG
TGAGCGCAACGCAATTAATACGCGTACCGCTAGCCAGGAAGAGTTTGTAGAAACGCAAAAAGGCCATCCG
TCAGGATGGCCTTCTGCTTAGTTTGATGCCTGGCAGTTTATGGCGGGCGTCCTGCCCGCCACCCTCCGGG
CCGTTGCTTCACAACGTTCAAATCCGCTCCCGGCGGATTTGTCCTACTCAGGAGAGCGTTCACCGACAAA
CAACAGATAAAACGAAAGGCCCAGTCTTCCGACTGAGCCTTTCGTTTTATTTGATGCCTGGCAGTTCCCT
ACTCTCGCGTTAACGCTAGCATGGATGTTTTCCCAGTCACGACGTTGTAAAACGACGGCCAGTCTTAAGC
TCGGGCCCCAAATAATGATTTTATTTTGACTGATAGTGACCTGTTCGTTGCAACACATTGATGAGCAATG
CTTTTTTATAATGCCAACTTTGTACAAAAAAGCAGGCTCCACCATGGCCATGGACGAGTATCTGTGGATG
GTCATCCTGGGCTTCATCATCGCCTTTATCCTGGCCTTCAGCGTGGGCGCCAACGATGTGGCCAATTCCT
TTGGCACCGCAGTGGGATCTGGAGTGGTGACACTGAGGCAGGCCTGCATCCTGGCCAGCATCTTCGAGAC
CACAGGATCCGTGCTGCTGGGAGCAAAAGTGGGAGAGACCATCCGCAAGGGCATCATCGACGTGAACCTG
TACAATGAGACCGTGGAGACACTGATGGCAGGAGAGGTGAGCGCCATGGTGGGATCCGCCGTGTGGCAGC
TGATCGCATCTTTTCTGCGGCTGCCCATCAGCGGCACCCACTGTATCGTGGGCTCTACAATCGGCTTCAG
CCTGGTGGCCATCGGCACAAAGGGCGTGCAGTGGATGGAGCTGGTGAAGATCGTGGCCTCTTGGTTCATC
AGCCCTCTGCTGTCCGGCTTCATGTCTGGCCTGCTGTTTGTGCTGATCCGGATCTTCATCCTGAAGAAGG
AGGACCCAGTGCCTAACGGACTGAGAGCCCTGCCAGTGTTTTATGCCGCCACCATCGCCATCAACGTGTT
CAGCATCATGTACACAGGAGCACCTGTGCTGGGACTGGTGCTGCCAATGTGGGCCATCGCCCTGATCTCT
TTTGGCGTGGCCCTGCTGTTCGCCTTCTTCGTGTGGCTGTTCGTGTGCCCCTGGATGCGGAGAAAGATCA
CCGGCAAGCTGCAGAAGGAGGGCGCCCTGTCCAGGGTGTCTGATGAGAGCCTGTCCAAGGTGCAGGAGGC
CGAGTCTCCAGTGTTCAAGGAGCTGCCAGGAGCAAAGGCAAACGACGATAGCACCATCCCTCTGACAGGA
GCAGCAGGAGAGACCCTGGGCACATCCGAGGGCACCAGCGCCGGATCCCACCCTAGGGCAGCATACGGAA
GAGCCCTGAGCATGACACACGGCTCTGTGAAGAGCCCAATCTCCAATGGCACCTTCGGCTTTGACGGCCA
CACACGCAGCGATGGCCACGTGTATCACACCGTGCACAAGGACTCCGGCCTGTACAAGGATCTGCTGCAC
AAGATCCACATCGACAGGGGACCAGAGGAGAAGCCTGCACAGGAGTCCAACTATCGCCTGCTGAGGCGCA
ACAATTCTTACACCTGCTATACAGCAGCAATCTGTGGACTGCCAGTGCACGCCACCTTCCGGGCAGCAGA
CAGCTCCGCCCCAGAGGATTCTGAGAAGCTGGTGGGCGACACAGTGTCTTACAGCAAGAAGAGGCTGCGC
TACGATAGCTATTCTAGCTACTGCAATGCAGTGGCAGAGGCAGAGATCGAGGCAGAGGAGGGCGGCGTGG
AGATGAAGCTGGCATCCGAGCTGGCAGACCCAGATCAGCCAAGAGAGGACCCAGCAGAGGAGGAGAAGGA
GGAGAAGGATGCCCCTGAGGTGCACCTGCTGTTCCACTTTCTGCAGGTGCTGACCGCATGCTTCGGAAGC
TTTGCCCACGGAGGCAACGACGTGAGCAATGCAATCGGACCACTGGTGGCCCTGTGGCTGATCTATAAGC
AGGGAGGAGTCACCCAGGAGGCAGCAACACCCGTGTGGCTGCTGTTTTACGGAGGAGTGGGAATCTGTAC
CGGACTGTGGGTGTGGGGCCGGAGAGTGATCCAGACAATGGGCAAGGACCTGACCCCTATCACACCATCC
TCTGGCTTTACCATCGAGCTGGCCAGCGCCTTCACAGTGGTCATCGCCTCCAACATCGGCCTGCCCGTGT
CTACCACACACTGTAAAGTGGGATCTGTGGTGGCAGTGGGATGGATCCGGAGCAGAAAGGCCGTGGATTG
GAGGCTGTTTCGCAATATCTTCGTGGCATGGTTTGTGACCGTGCCAGTGGCAGGACTGTTCTCCGCCGCC
GTGATGGCCCTGCTGATGTATGGCATCCTGCCTTACGTGTAAGACCCAGCTTTCTTGTACAAAGTTGGCA
TTATAAGAAAGCATTGCTTATCAATTTGTTGCAACGAACAGGTCACTATCAGTCAAAATAAAATCATTAT
TTGCCATCCAGCTGATATCCCCTATAGTGAGTCGTATTACATGGTCATAGCTGTTTCCTGGCAGCTCTGG
CCCGTGTCTCAAAATCTCTGATGTTACATTGCACAAGATAAAAATATATCATCATGAACAATAAAACTGT
CTGCTTACATAAACAGTAATACAAGGGGTGTTATGAGCCATATTCAACGGGAAACGTCGAGGCCGCGATT
AAATTCCAACATGGATGCTGATTTATATGGGTATAAATGGGCTCGCGATAATGTCGGGCAATCAGGTGCG
ACAATCTATCGCTTGTATGGGAAGCCCGATGCGCCAGAGTTGTTTCTGAAACATGGCAAAGGTAGCGTTG
CCAATGATGTTACAGATGAGATGGTCAGACTAAACTGGCTGACGGAATTTATGCCTCTTCCGACCATCAA
GCATTTTATCCGTACTCCTGATGATGCATGGTTACTCACCACTGCGATCCCCGGAAAAACAGCATTCCAG
GTATTAGAAGAATATCCTGATTCAGGTGAAAATATTGTTGATGCGCTGGCAGTGTTCCTGCGCCGGTTGC
ATTCGATTCCTGTTTGTAATTGTCCTTTTAACAGCGATCGCGTATTTCGTCTCGCTCAGGCGCAATCACG
AATGAATAACGGTTTGGTTGATGCGAGTGATTTTGATGACGAGCGTAATGGCTGGCCTGTTGAACAAGTC
TGGAAAGAAATGCATAAACTTTTGCCATTCTCACCGGATTCAGTCGTCACTCATGGTGATTTCTCACTTG
ATAACCTTATTTTTGACGAGGGGAAATTAATAGGTTGTATTGATGTTGGACGAGTCGGAATCGCAGACCG
ATACCAGGATCTTGCCATCCTATGGAACTGCCTCGGTGAGTTTTCTCCTTCATTACAGAAACGGCTTTTT
CAAAAATATGGTATTGATAATCCTGATATGAATAAATTGCAGTTTCATTTGATGCTCGATGAGTTTTTCT
AATCAGAATTGGTTAATTGGTTGTAACACTGGCAGAGCATTACGCTGACTTGACGGGACGGCGCAAGCTC
ATGACCAAAATCCCTTAACGTGAGTTACGCGTCGTTCCACTGAGCGTCAGACCCCGTAGAAAAGATCAAA
GGATCTTCTTGAGATCCTTTTTTTCTGCGCGTAATCTGCTGCTTGCAAACAAAAAAACCACCGCTACCAG
CGGTGGTTTGTTTGCCGGATCAAGAGCTACCAACTCTTTTTCCGAAGGTAACTGGCTTCAGCAGAGCGCA
GATACCAAATACTGTTCTTCTAGTGTAGCCGTAGTTAGGCCACCACTTCAAGAACTCTGTAGCACCGCCT
ACATACCTCGCTCTGCTAATCCTGTTACCAGTGGCTGCTGCCAGTGGCGATAAGTCGTGTCTTACCGGGT
TGGACTCAAGACGATAGTTACCGGATAAGGCGCAGCGGTCGGGCTGAACGGGGGGTTCGTGCACACAGCC
CAGCTTGGAGCGAACGACCTACACCGAACTGAGATACCTACAGCGTGAGCTATGAGAAAGCGCCACGCTT
CCCGAAGGGAGAAAGGCGGACAGGTATCCGGTAAGCGGCAGGGTCGGAACAGGAGAGCGCACGAGGGAGC
TTCCAGGGGGAAACGCCTGGTATCTTTATAGTCCTGTCGGGTTTCGCCACCTCTGACTTGAGCGTCGATT
TTTGTGATGCTCGTCAGGGGGGCGGAGCCTATGGAAAAACGCCAGCAACGCGGCCTTTTTACGGTTCCTG
GCCTTTTGCTGGCCTTTTGCTCACATGTT
