>Addgene plasmid #161188 | pDONR221-SLC20A2_STOP | depositor partial sequence | sequence record 312311 | Codon-optimized ORF of SLC20A2
ATGGCCATGGACGAGTATCTGTGGATGGTCATCCTGGGCTTCATCATCGCCTTTATCCTGGCCTTCAGCG
TGGGCGCCAACGATGTGGCCAATTCCTTTGGCACCGCAGTGGGATCTGGAGTGGTGACACTGAGGCAGGC
CTGCATCCTGGCCAGCATCTTCGAGACCACAGGATCCGTGCTGCTGGGAGCAAAAGTGGGAGAGACCATC
CGCAAGGGCATCATCGACGTGAACCTGTACAATGAGACCGTGGAGACACTGATGGCAGGAGAGGTGAGCG
CCATGGTGGGATCCGCCGTGTGGCAGCTGATCGCATCTTTTCTGCGGCTGCCCATCAGCGGCACCCACTG
TATCGTGGGCTCTACAATCGGCTTCAGCCTGGTGGCCATCGGCACAAAGGGCGTGCAGTGGATGGAGCTG
GTGAAGATCGTGGCCTCTTGGTTCATCAGCCCTCTGCTGTCCGGCTTCATGTCTGGCCTGCTGTTTGTGC
TGATCCGGATCTTCATCCTGAAGAAGGAGGACCCAGTGCCTAACGGACTGAGAGCCCTGCCAGTGTTTTA
TGCCGCCACCATCGCCATCAACGTGTTCAGCATCATGTACACAGGAGCACCTGTGCTGGGACTGGTGCTG
CCAATGTGGGCCATCGCCCTGATCTCTTTTGGCGTGGCCCTGCTGTTCGCCTTCTTCGTGTGGCTGTTCG
TGTGCCCCTGGATGCGGAGAAAGATCACCGGCAAGCTGCAGAAGGAGGGCGCCCTGTCCAGGGTGTCTGA
TGAGAGCCTGTCCAAGGTGCAGGAGGCCGAGTCTCCAGTGTTCAAGGAGCTGCCAGGAGCAAAGGCAAAC
GACGATAGCACCATCCCTCTGACAGGAGCAGCAGGAGAGACCCTGGGCACATCCGAGGGCACCAGCGCCG
GATCCCACCCTAGGGCAGCATACGGAAGAGCCCTGAGCATGACACACGGCTCTGTGAAGAGCCCAATCTC
CAATGGCACCTTCGGCTTTGACGGCCACACACGCAGCGATGGCCACGTGTATCACACCGTGCACAAGGAC
TCCGGCCTGTACAAGGATCTGCTGCACAAGATCCACATCGACAGGGGACCAGAGGAGAAGCCTGCACAGG
AGTCCAACTATCGCCTGCTGAGGCGCAACAATTCTTACACCTGCTATACAGCAGCAATCTGTGGACTGCC
AGTGCACGCCACCTTCCGGGCAGCAGACAGCTCCGCCCCAGAGGATTCTGAGAAGCTGGTGGGCGACACA
GTGTCTTACAGCAAGAAGAGGCTGCGCTACGATAGCTATTCTAGCTACTGCAATGCAGTGGCAGAGGCAG
AGATCGAGGCAGAGGAGGGCGGCGTGGAGATGAAGCTGGCATCCGAGCTGGCAGACCCAGATCAGCCAAG
AGAGGACCCAGCAGAGGAGGAGAAGGAGGAGAAGGATGCCCCTGAGGTGCACCTGCTGTTCCACTTTCTG
CAGGTGCTGACCGCATGCTTCGGAAGCTTTGCCCACGGAGGCAACGACGTGAGCAATGCAATCGGACCAC
TGGTGGCCCTGTGGCTGATCTATAAGCAGGGAGGAGTCACCCAGGAGGCAGCAACACCCGTGTGGCTGCT
GTTTTACGGAGGAGTGGGAATCTGTACCGGACTGTGGGTGTGGGGCCGGAGAGTGATCCAGACAATGGGC
AAGGACCTGACCCCTATCACACCATCCTCTGGCTTTACCATCGAGCTGGCCAGCGCCTTCACAGTGGTCA
TCGCCTCCAACATCGGCCTGCCCGTGTCTACCACACACTGTAAAGTGGGATCTGTGGTGGCAGTGGGATG
GATCCGGAGCAGAAAGGCCGTGGATTGGAGGCTGTTTCGCAATATCTTCGTGGCATGGTTTGTGACCGTG
CCAGTGGCAGGACTGTTCTCCGCCGCCGTGATGGCCCTGCTGATGTATGGCATCCTGCCTTACGTGTAA
